Addgene plasmid #147922: pAc5.1C-Fluc-DmTra2_X
Purpose: Insect Expression of DmTra2-3UTR
Depositing lab: Elisa Izaurralde. Depositing organization: Max Planck Institute for Developmental Biology.
Backbone
  Vector backbone: Unknown
  Vector type: Insect Expression
Growth in bacteria
  Bacterial resistance: Ampicillin, 100 μg/mL
  Growth temperature: 37°C
  Growth strain: DH5alpha
  Copy number: Low Copy
Gene/Insert
  Gene/Insert name: DmTra2-3UTR
  Species: D. melanogaster (fly)
  Entrez Gene: tra2 (a.k.a. Dmel_CG10128, CG10128, Dmel\CG10128, TRA 2, TRA-2, TRA2, Tra-2, Tra2, tra-2)
  Cloning method: Unknown
Terms and licenses: Academic/Nonprofit Terms; Industry Terms: Not Available to Industry
Depositor comments: Plasmids from this collection were made available to the research community and donated after the lab closed. Please note that the sequence provided by the depositing laboratory may be theoretical/predicted or based on Sanger sequencing results. There may be discrepancies between sequencing results obtained by Addgene and the depositor sequence. If an Addgene verified sequence is not available, please contact before placing your order to request that our lab fully sequence the plasmid.
How to cite: pAc5.1C-Fluc-DmTra2_X was a gift from Elisa Izaurralde (Addgene plasmid # 147922 ; http://n2t.net/addgene:147922 ; RRID:Addgene_147922)
