[The description below was written by a language model from this plasmid's Addgene catalogue record and pLannotate feature annotations shown in this document.]
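Description:
pAc5.1C-Fluc-DmTra2_X is a 7,823-nt insect expression plasmid that carries a firefly luciferase reporter joined to sequence from the Drosophila melanogaster tra2 (transformer 2) gene. The catalogue lists the backbone as unknown, although the name and feature layout point to a pAc5.1-type vector. In bacteria it is maintained through a ColE1/pUC-family origin and selected with ampicillin via the β-lactamase gene and its own promoter. The record lists the plasmid as low copy even though the origin is annotated as a high-copy type. No insect selection marker is annotated, which suggests use by transient transfection.

The expression unit is driven by the strong, constitutive Drosophila actin 5C promoter, followed by the firefly luciferase coding sequence. Immediately downstream lies the tra2-derived insert, which the catalogue describes as the DmTra2 3′UTR. The automated annotation labels a short stretch of this region as a fragment of human TRA2A. This is a similarity-based match and probably reflects conserved tra2 sequence in the fly insert rather than human material, though it also implies that the insert may include some coding-derived sequence. A V5 tag from the vector lies further downstream, but because it follows the luciferase ORF and the insert it is probably not translated. An SV40 polyadenylation signal sits at the end of the cassette. It is annotated on the reverse strand, alongside small remnants of SV40 large T antigen and a tetracycline resistance gene that are likely non-functional backbone leftovers.

This arrangement places luciferase output under the control of tra2 mRNA sequences, as in reporters used to study post-transcriptional regulation such as mRNA stability or translation in Drosophila cells. The record does not state the specific assay or the meaning of the "_X" suffix. The depositor sequence may be theoretical rather than fully verified.
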