Features (pLannotate 1.2.2; 10 found; start..end, strand, type, name):
     56..2568    +  promoter       Ac5 promoter: Drosophila melanogaster actin 5C promoter
   2594..4243    +  CDS            luciferase: firefly luciferase; luc
   4264..4440    +  CDS            TRA2A (fragment): TRA2A_HUMAN - Experimental evidence at protein level: Swiss-Prot protein existence level 1. Sequence-specific RNA-binding protein which participates in the control of pre-mRNA splicing. From Homo sapiens (Human).
   5109..5150    +  CDS            V5 tag: epitope tag from simian virus 5
   5250..5384    -  polyA_signal   SV40 poly(A) signal: SV40 polyadenylation signal
   5407..5491    -  CDS            large T antigen (fragment): large T antigen from SV40 (simian virus 40)
   5492..5962    +  CDS            TcR (fragment): tetracycline efflux protein; tet; confers resistance to tetracycline
   6006..6594    -  rep_origin     ori: high-copy-number ColE1/pMB1/pBR322/pUC origin of replication
   6765..7625    -  CDS            AmpR: β-lactamase; bla; confers resistance to ampicillin, carbenicillin, and related antibiotics
   7626..7730    -  promoter       AmpR promoter: bla
>Addgene plasmid #147922 | pAc5.1C-Fluc-DmTra2_X | depositor full sequence | sequence record 290369 | Full Sequence
CTTCAAGGAATTAATTCTATATTCTAAAAACACAAATGATACTTCTAAAAAAAATCATGAATGGCATCAA
CTCTGAATCAAATCTTTGCAGATGCACCTACTTCTCATTTCCACTGTCACATCATTTTTCCAGATCTCGC
TGCCTGTTATGTGGCCCACAAACCAAGACACGTTTTATGGCCATTAAAGCTGGCTGATCGTCGCCAAACA
CCAAATACATATCAATATGTACATTCGAGAAAGAAGCGATCAAAGAAGCGTCTTCGGGCGAGTAGGAGAA
TGCGGAGGAGAAGGAGAACGAGCTGATCTAGTATCTCTCCACAATCCAATGCCAACTGACCAACTGGCCA
TATTCGGAGCAATTTGAAGCCAATTTCCATCGCCTGGCGATCGCTCCATTCTTGGCTATATGTTTTTCAC
CGTTCCCGGGGCCATTTTCAAAGACTCGTCGGTAAGATAAGATTGTGTCACTCGCTGTCTCTCTTCATTT
GTCGAAGAATGCTGAGGAATTTCGCGATGACGTCGGCGAGTATTTTGAAGAATGAGAATAATTTGTATTT
ATACGAAAATCAGTTAGTGGAATTTTCTACAAAAACATGTTATCTATAGATAATTTTGTTGCAAAATATG
TTGACTATGACAAAGATTGTATGTATATACCTTTAATGTATTCTCATTTTCTTATGTATTTATAATGGCA
ATGATGATACTGATGATATTTTAAGATGATGCCAGACCACAGGCTGATTTCTGCGTCTTTTGCCGAACGC
AGTGCATGTGCGGTTGTTGTTTTTTGGAATAGTTTCAATTTTCGGACTGTCCGCTTTGATTTCAGTTTCT
TGGCTTATTCAAAAAGCAAAGTAAAGCCAAAAAAGCGAGATGGCAATACCAAATGCGGCAAAACGGTAGT
GGAAGGAAAGGGGTGCGGGGCAGCGGAAGGAAGGGTGGGGCGGGGCGTGGCGGGGTCTGTGGCTGGGCGC
GACGTCACCGACGTTGGAGCCACTCCTTTGACCATGTGTGCGTGTGTGTATTATTCGTGTCTCGCCACTC
GCCGGTTGTTTTTTTCTTTTTATCTCGCTCTCTCTAGCGCCATCTCGTACGCATGCTCAACGCACCGCAT
GTTGCCGTGTCCTTTATGCGTCATTTTGGCTCGAAATAGGCAATTATTTAAACAAAGATTAGTCAACGAA
AACGCTAAAATAAATAAGTCTACAATATGGTTACTTATTGCCATGTGTGTGCAGCCAACGATAGCAACAA
AAGCAACAACACAGTGGCTTTCCCTCTTTCACTTTTTGTTTGCAAGCGCGTGCGAGCAAGACGGCACGAC
CGGCAAACGCAATTACGCTGACAAAGAGCAGACGAAGTTTTGGCCGAAAAACATCAAGGCGCCTGATACG
AATGCATTTGCAATAACAATTGCGATATTTAATATTGTTTATGAAGCTGTTTGACTTCAAAACACACAAA
AAAAAAAATAAAACAAATTATTTGAAAGAGAATTAGGAATCGGACAGCTTATCGTTACGGGCTAACAGCA
CACCGAGACGAAATAGCTTACCTGACGTCACAGCCTCTGGAAGAACTGCCGCCAAGCAGAGAGAGAGAGA
AAAAGAGGGAGAGCAGCTTAGACCGCATGTGCTTGTGTGTGAGGCGTCTCTCTCTTCGTCTCCTGTTTGC
GCAAACGCATAGACTGCACTGAGAAAATCGATTACCTATTTTTTATGAATGAATATTTGCACTATTACTA
TTCAAAACTATTAAGATAGCAATCACATTCAATAGCCAAATACTATACCACCTGAGCGATGCAACGAAAT
GATCAATTTGAGCAAAAATGCTGCATATTTAGGACGGCATCATTATAGAAATGCTTCTTGCTGTGTACTT
TTCTCTCGTCTGGCAGCTGTTTCGCCGTTATTGTTAAAACCGGCTTAAGTTAGGTGTGTTTTCTACGACT
AGTGATGCCCCTACTAGAAGATGTGTGTTGCACAAATGTCCCTGAATAACCAATTTGAAGTGCAGATAGC
AGTAAACGTAAGCTAATATGAATATTATTTAACTGTAATGTTTTAATATCGCTGGACATTACTAATAAAC
CCACTATAAACACATGTACATATGTATGTTTTGGCATACAATGAGTAGTTGGGGAAAAAATGTGTAAAAG
CACCGTGACCATCACAGCATAAAGATAACCAGCTGAAGTATCGAATATGAGTAACCCCCAAATTGAATCA
CATGCCGCAACTGATAGGACCCATGGAAGTACACTCTTCATGGCGATATACAAGACACACACAAGCACGA
ACACCCAGTTGCGGAGGAAATTCTCCGTAAATGAAAACCCAATCGGCGAACAATTCATACCCATATATGG
TAAAAGTTTTGAACGCGACTTGAGAGCGGAGAGCATTGCGGCTGATAAGGTTTTAGCGCTAAGCGGGCTT
TATAAAACGGGCTGCGGGACCAGTTTTCATATCACTACCGTTTGAGTTCTTGTGCTGTGTGGATACTCCT
CCCGACACAAAGCCGCTCCATCAGCCAGCAGTCGTCTAATCCAGAGACCCCGGATCGGGGTACCAACATG
GCCGAAGACGCCAAAAACATAAAGAAAGGCCCGGCACCATTCTATCCACTAGAGGATGGAACCGCTGGAG
AGCAACTGCATAAGGCTATGAAGAGATACGCCCTGGTTCCTGGAACAATTGCTTTTACAGATGCACATAT
CGAGGTGAACATCACGTACGCGGAATACTTCGAAATGTCCGTTCGGTTGGCAGAAGCTATGAAACGATAT
GGGCTGAATACAAATCACAGAATCGTCGTATGCAGTGAAAACTCTCTTCAATTCTTTATGCCGGTGTTGG
GCGCGTTATTTATCGGAGTTGCAGTTGCGCCCGCGAACGACATTTATAATGAACGTGAATTGCTCAACAG
TATGAACATTTCGCAGCCTACCGTAGTGTTTGTTTCCAAAAAGGGGTTGCAAAAAATTTTGAACGTGCAA
AAAAAATTACCAATAATCCAGAAAATTATTATCATGGATTCTAAAACGGATTACCAGGGATTTCAGTCGA
TGTACACGTTCGTCACATCTCATCTACCTCCCGGTTTTAATGAATACGATTTTGTACCAGAGTCCTTTGA
TCGTGACAAAACAATTGCACTGATAATGAACTCCTCTGGATCTACTGGGTTACCTAAGGGTGTGGCCCTT
CCGCATAGAACTGCCTGCGTCAGATTCTCGCATGCCAGAGATCCTATTTTTGGCAATCAAATCATTCCGG
ATACTGCGATTTTAAGTGTTGTTCCATTCCATCACGGTTTTGGAATGTTTACTACACTCGGATATTTGAT
ATGTGGATTTCGAGTCGTCTTAATGTATAGATTTGAAGAAGAGCTGTTTTTACGATCCCTTCAGGATTAC
AAAATTCAAAGTGCGTTGCTAGTACCAACCCTATTTTCATTCTTCGCCAAAAGCACTCTGATTGACAAAT
ACGATTTATCTAATTTACACGAAATTGCTTCTGGGGGCGCACCTCTTTCGAAAGAAGTCGGGGAAGCGGT
TGCAAAACGCTTCCATCTTCCAGGGATACGACAAGGATATGGGCTCACTGAGACTACATCAGCTATTCTG
ATTACACCCGAGGGGGATGATAAACCGGGCGCGGTCGGTAAAGTTGTTCCATTTTTTGAAGCGAAGGTTG
TGGATCTGGATACCGGGAAAACGCTGGGCGTTAATCAGAGAGGCGAATTATGTGTCAGAGGACCTATGAT
TATGTCCGGTTATGTAAACAATCCGGAAGCGACCAACGCCTTGATTGACAAGGATGGATGGCTACATTCT
GGAGACATAGCTTACTGGGACGAAGACGAACACTTCTTCATAGTTGACCGCTTGAAGTCTTTAATTAAAT
ACAAAGGGTATCAGGTGGCCCCCGCTGAATTGGAATCGATATTGTTACAACACCCCAACATCTTCGACGC
GGGCGTGGCAGGTCTTCCCGACGATGACGCCGGTGAACTTCCCGCCGCCGTTGTTGTTTTGGAGCACGGA
AAGACGATGACGGAAAAAGAGATCGTGGATTACGTCGCCAGTCAAGTAACAACCGCGAAAAAGTTGCGCG
GAGGAGTTGTGTTTGTGGACGAAGTACCGAAAGGTCTTACCGGAAAACTCGACGCAAGAAAAATCAGAGA
GATCCTCATAAAGGCCAAGAAGGGCGGAAAGTCCAAATTGTAAGAATTCGCTAGCTAACTTCTGACATAC
AGACACAGCGTTCCCGGGGCTTTTGTTTCATTTATTTTGAGAAACTCAGCGATGCCCGCGCGGCTAAGGA
CAGCTGCTCCGGAATAGAAGTGGATGGTCGCCGTATTCGCGTCGATTTCTCTATAACCCAACGGGCTCAT
ACCCCAACTCCGGGTGTGTATTTGGGTCGTCAGCCGCGTGGAAAAGCTCCACGCTCATTTTCACCGCGTA
GAGGACGCCGTGTGTATCACGATCGCTCCGCTTCGCCCTATGACAACTATCGTGATCGCTATGATTACCG
CAACGATCGCTACGACCGTAATCTCCGCAGGAGCCCTAGTCGCAACCGCTACACTCGCAACAGGAGCTAC
AGCCGTTCACGCTCTCCGCAACTACGTCGAACTTCATCGCGCTATTAAAGCGCCTGGGGAGGAGGCTACT
TCATTAACTCGTGCTCCTAAGTTCGCCCAACTGGATTGCGTCAAACGGGCTGTAAAGGAGCATACGACTG
AAATATTGTGTTTTGGTGAATCCTATCCCATCTAATGCATTTGGTTGGCGAACAGCTCGCAACTAGATTA
ATTAATTATTCACCCAAAACACCCTTAATCATAATAATTCGGTTACTATTATTAATGCTGTATAAAAACA
TAAATTGTAAATATCAAATCAATTACCAACATTACATACAGAGGTCCGCATGGATTGTGATATGTATTTT
AAAGGAACTGCAGCAAACTGATAATGATAACAACATTAAACTAATTTTAATTATAAATGCAATTGTGCAG
CAGGTACAAAATAAAGATTAATTTGTACAGAAGCGACGATTAACTTGTCTCGAGGTCACCCATTCGAAGG
TAAGCCTATCCCTAACCCTCTCCTCGGTCTCGATTCTACGCGTACCGGTCATCATCACCATCACCATTGA
GTTTAAACCCGCTGATCAGCCTCGACTGTGCCTTCTAAGGCCTGAGCTCGCTGATCAGCCTCGATCGAGG
ATCCAGACATGATAAGATACATTGATGAGTTTGGACAAACCACAACTAGAATGCAGTGAAAAAAATGCTT
TATTTGTGAAATTTGTGATGCTATTGCTTTATTTGTAACCATTATAAGCTGCAATAAACAAGTTAACAAC
AACAATTGCATTCATTTTATGTTTCAGGTTCAGGGGGAGGTGTGGGAGGTTTTTTAAAGCAAGTAAAACC
TCTACAAATGTGGTATGGCTGATTATGATCAGTCGACCGATGCCCTTGAGAGCCTTCAACCCAGTCAGCT
CCTTCCGGTGGGCGCGGGGCATGACTATCGTCGCCGCACTTATGACTGTCTTCTTTATCATGCAACTCGT
AGGACAGGTGCCGGCAGCGCTCTGGGTCATTTTCGGCGAGGACCGCTTTCGCTGGAGCGCGACGATGATC
GGCCTGTCGCTTGCGGTATTCGGAATCTTGCACGCCCTCGCTCAAGCCTTCGTCACTGGTCCCGCCACCA
AACGTTTCGGCGAGAAGCAGGCCATTATCGCCGGCATGGCGGCCGACGCGCTGGGCTACGTCTTGCTGGC
GTTCGCGACGCGAGGCTGGATGGCCTTCCCCATTATGATTCTTCTCGCTTCCGGCGGCATCGGGATGCCC
GCGTTGCAGGCCATGCTGTCCAGGCAGGTAGATGACGACCATCAGGGACAGCTTCAAGGATCGCTCGCGG
CTCTTACCAGCCAGCAAAAGGCCAGGAACCGTAAAAAGGCCGCGTTGCTGGCGTTTTTCCATAGGCTCCG
CCCCCCTGACGAGCATCACAAAAATCGACGCTCAAGTCAGAGGTGGCGAAACCCGACAGGACTATAAAGA
TACCAGGCGTTTCCCCCTGGAAGCTCCCTCGTGCGCTCTCCTGTTCCGACCCTGCCGCTTACCGGATACC
TGTCCGCCTTTCTCCCTTCGGGAAGCGTGGCGCTTTCTCAATGCTCACGCTGTAGGTATCTCAGTTCGGT
GTAGGTCGTTCGCTCCAAGCTGGGCTGTGTGCACGAACCCCCCGTTCAGCCCGACCGCTGCGCCTTATCC
GGTAACTATCGTCTTGAGTCCAACCCGGTAAGACACGACTTATCGCCACTGGCAGCAGCCACTGGTAACA
GGATTAGCAGAGCGAGGTATGTAGGCGGTGCTACAGAGTTCTTGAAGTGGTGGCCTAACTACGGCTACAC
TAGAAGGACAGTATTTGGTATCTGCGCTCTGCTGAAGCCAGTTACCTTCGGAAAAAGAGTTGGTAGCTCT
TGATCCGGCAAACAAACCACCGCTGGTAGCGGTGGTTTTTTTGTTTGCAAGCAGCAGATTACGCGCAGAA
AAAAAGGATCTCAAGAAGATCCTTTGATCTTTTCTACGGGGTCTGACGCTCAGTGGAACGAAAACTCACG
TTAAGGGATTTTGGTCATGAGATTATCAAAAAGGATCTTCACCTAGATCCTTTTAAATTAAAAATGAAGT
TTTAAATCAATCTAAAGTATATATGAGTAAACTTGGTCTGACAGTTACCAATGCTTAATCAGTGAGGCAC
CTATCTCAGCGATCTGTCTATTTCGTTCATCCATAGTTGCCTGACTCCCCGTCGTGTAGATAACTACGAT
ACGGGAGGGCTTACCATCTGGCCCCAGTGCTGCAATGATACCGCGAGACCCACGCTCACCGGCTCCAGAT
TTATCAGCAATAAACCAGCCAGCCGGAAGGGCCGAGCGCAGAAGTGGTCCTGCAACTTTATCCGCCTCCA
TCCAGTCTATTAATTGTTGCCGGGAAGCTAGAGTAAGTAGTTCGCCAGTTAATAGTTTGCGCAACGTTGT
TGCCATTGCTGCAGGCATCGTGGTGTCACGCTCGTCGTTTGGTATGGCTTCATTCAGCTCCGGTTCCCAA
CGATCAAGGCGAGTTACATGATCCCCCATGTTGTGCAAAAAAGCGGTTAGCTCCTTCGGTCCTCCGATCG
TTGTCAGAAGTAAGTTGGCCGCAGTGTTATCACTCATGGTTATGGCAGCACTGCATAATTCTCTTACTGT
CATGCCATCCGTAAGATGCTTTTCTGTGACTGGTGAGTACTCAACCAAGTCATTCTGAGAATAGTGTATG
CGGCGACCGAGTTGCTCTTGCCCGGCGTCAACACGGGATAATACCGCGCCACATAGCAGAACTTTAAAAG
TGCTCATCATTGGAAAACGTTCTTCGGGGCGAAAACTCTCAAGGATCTTACCGCTGTTGAGATCCAGTTC
GATGTAACCCACTCGTGCACCCAACTGATCTTCAGCATCTTTTACTTTCACCAGCGTTTCTGGGTGAGCA
AAAACAGGAAGGCAAAATGCCGCAAAAAAGGGAATAAGGGCGACACGGAAATGTTGAATACTCATACTCT
TCCTTTTTCAATATTATTGAAGCATTTATCAGGGTTATTGTCTCATGAGCGGATACATATTTGAATGTAT
TTAGAAAAATAAACAAATAGGGGTTCCGCGCACATTTCCCCGAAAAGTGCCACCTGACGTCTAAGAAACC
ATTATTATCATGACATTAACCTATAAAAATAGGCGTATCACGAGCCCTTTCGT
